>Addgene plasmid #240651 | pG20_TEV_mVenus_Hyg | addgene full sequence | sequence record 482838 | Addgene NGS Result
AGCTCTCATCAACCGTGGCTCCCTCACTTTCTGGCTGGATGATGGGGCGATTCAGGCGATCCCCATCCAA
CAGCCCGCCGTCGAGCGGGCTTTTTTATCCCCGGAAGCCTGTGGATAGAGGGTAGTTATCCACGTGAAAC
CGCTAATGCCCCGCAAAGCCTTGATTCACGGGGCTTTCCGGCCCGCTCCAAAAACTATCCACGTGAAATC
GCTAATCAGGGTACGTGAAATCGCTAATCGGAGTACGTGAAATCGCTAATAAGGTCACGTGAAATCGCTA
ATCAAAAAGGCACGTGAGAACGCTAATAGCCCTTTCAGATCAACAGCTTGCAAACACCCCTCGCTCCGGC
AAGTAGTTACAGCAAGTAGTATGTTCAATTAGCTTTTCAATTATGAATATATATATCAATTATTGGTCGC
CCTTGGCTTGTGGACAATGCGCTACGCGCACCGGCTCCGCCCGTGGACAACCGCAAGCGGTTGCCCACCG
TCGAGCGCCTTTGCCCACAACCCGGCGGCCGGCCGCAACAGATCGTTTTATAAATTTTTTTTTTTGAAAA
AGAAAAAGCCCGAAAGGCGGCAACCTCTCGGGCTTCTGGATTTCCGATCCCCGGAATTAGATCTTGGCAG
GATATATTGTGGTGTAACGTTATCGATCTGGATTTTAGTACTGGATTTTGGTTTTAGGAATTAGAAATTT
TATTGATAGAAGTATTTTACAAATACAAATACATACTAAGGGTTTCTTATATGCTCAACACATGAGCGAA
ACCCTATAAGAACCCTAATTTCCCTTATCGGGAAACTACTCACACATTATTTATGGAGAAAATAGAGAGA
GATAGATTTGTAGAGAGAGACTGGTGATTTCAGCGTACCGAATTAATTCCTGAATCACTGCGACCGGCCC
TCCCGCGACCCAGCCGAGCGAGCTTAGCGAACTGTGGACGAGAACTGTGCCACCAAGCGTAAGGCCGTTC
TCTCGCATTTGCCTTGCTAGGCTCGCGCGAGTTGCTGGCTGAGGCGTTCTCGAAATCAGCTCTTGTTCGG
TCGGCATCTACTCTATTCCTTTGCCCTCGGACGAGTGCTGGGGCGTCGGTTTCCACTATCGGCGAGTACT
TCTACACAGCCATCGGTCCAGACGGCCGCGCTTCTGCGGGCGATTTGTGTACGCCCGACAGTCCCGGCTC
CGGATCGGACGATTGCGTCGCATCGACCCTGCGCCCAAGCTGCATCATCGAAATTGCCGTCAACCAAGCT
CTGATAGAGTTGGTCAAGACCAATGCGGAGCATATACGCCCGGAGCCTTGGCGATCCTGCAAGCTCCGGA
TGCCTCCGCTCGAAGTAGCGCGTCTGCTGCTCCATACAAGCCAACCACGGCCTCCAGAAGAAGATGTTGG
CGACCTCGTATTGGGAATCCCCGAACATCGCCTCGCTCCAGTCAATGACCGCTGTTATGCGGCCATTGTC
CGTCAGGACATTGTTGGAGCCGAAATCCGCGTGCACGAGGTGCCGGACTTCGGGGCAGTCCTCGGCCCAA
AGCATCAGCTCATCGAGAGCCTGCGCGACGGACGCACTGACGGTGTCGTCCATCACAGTTTGCCAGTGAT
ACACATGGGGATCAGCAATCGCGCATATGAAATCACGCCATGTAGTGTATTGACCGATTCCTTGCGGTCC
GAATGGGCCGAACCCGCTCGTCTGGCTAAGATCGGCCGCAGCGATAGCATCCATAGCCTCCGCGACCGGC
TGAAGAACAGCGGGCAGTTCGGTTTCAGGCAGGTCTTGCAACGTGACACCCTGTGCACGGCGGGAGATGC
AATAGGTCAGGCTCTCGCTGAACTCCCCAATGTCAAGCACTTCCGGAATCGGGAGCGCGGCCGATGCAAA
GTGCCGATAAACATAACGATCTTTGTAGAAACCATCGGCGCAGCTATTTACCCGCAGGACATATCCACGC
CCTCCTACATCGAAGCTGAAAGCACGAGATTCTTCGCCCTCCGAGAGCTGCATCAGGTCGGAGACGCTGT
CGAACTTTTCGATCAGAAACTTCTCGACAGACGTCGCGGTGAGTTCAGGCTTTTTCATAGGGGGGATCAG
CTTGGGCTGTCCTCTCCAAATGAAATGAACTTCCTTATATAGAGGAAGGGTCTTGCGAAGGATAGTGGGA
TTGTGCGTCATCCCTTACGTCAGTGGAGATGTCACATCAATCCACTTGCTTTGAAGTCGTGGTTGGAACG
ACTTCTTTTTCCACGATGCTCCTCGTGGGTGGGGGTCCATCTTTGGGACCACTGTCGGCAGAGGCATCTT
GAATGATAGCCTTTCCTTTATCGCAATGATGGCATTTGTAGGAGCCACCTTCCTTTTCTACTGTCCTTTC
GATGAAGTGACAGATAGCTGGGCAATGGAATCCGAGGAGGTTTCCCGAAATTACCCTTTGTTGAAAAGTC
TCAATAAAGCTTCGACGAGTCAGTAATAAACGGCGTCAAAGTGGTTGCAGCCGGCACACACGAGTCGTGT
TTATCAACTCAAAGCACAAATACTTTTCCTCAACCTAAAAATAAGGCAATTAGCCAAAAACAACTTTGCG
TGTAAACAACGCTCAATACACGTGTCATTTTATTATTAGCTATTGCTTCACCGCCTTAGCTTTCTCGTGA
CCTAGTCGTCCTCGTCTTTTCTTCTTCTTCTTCTATAAAACAATACCCAAAGACCTCTTCTTCTTCACAA
TTCAGATTTCAATTTCTCAAAATCTTAAAAACTTTCTCTCAATTCTCTCTACCGTGATCAAGGTAAATTT
CTGTGTTCCTTATTCTCTCAAAATCTTCGATTTTGTTTTCGTTCGATCCCAATTTCGTATATGTTCTTTG
GTTTAGATTCTGTTAATCTTAGATCGAAGTCGATTTTCTGGGTTTGATCGTTAGATATCATCTTAATTCT
CGATTAGGGTTTCATAGATATCATCCGATTTGTTCAAATAATTTGAGTTTTGTCGAATAATTACTCTTCG
ATTTGTGATTTCTATCTAGATCTGGTGTTAGTTTCTAGTTTGTGCGATCGAATTTGTCGATTAATCTGAG
TTTTTCTGATTAACAGACTAGAGTTAACCGGGCTCAGGCCTGGCGCGCCACTAGTGGATCCGATGGTGTC
TTCGATTCAATACGCAAACCGCCTCTCCCCGCGCGTTGGCCGATTCATTAATGCAGCTGGCACGACAGGT
TTCCCGACTGGAAAGCGGGCAGTGAGCGCAACGCAATTAATGTGAGTTAGCTCACTCATTAGGCACCCCA
GGCTTTACACTTTATGCTTCCGGCTCGTATGTTGTGTGGAATTGTGAGCGGATAACAATTTCACACATAC
TAGAGAAAGAGGAGAAATACTAGATGGCTTCCTCCGAGGACGTTATCAAAGAGTTCATGCGTTTCAAAGT
TCGTATGGAAGGTTCCGTTAACGGTCACGAGTTCGAAATCGAAGGTGAAGGTGAAGGTCGTCCGTACGAA
GGTACCCAGACCGCTAAACTGAAAGTTACCAAAGGTGGTCCGCTGCCGTTCGCTTGGGACATCCTGTCCC
CGCAGTTCCAGTACGGTTCCAAGGCTTACGTTAAACACCCGGCTGACATCCCGGACTACCTGAAACTGTC
CTTCCCGGAAGGTTTCAAATGGGAACGTGTTATGAACTTCGAGGACGGTGGTGTTGTTACCGTTACCCAG
GACTCCTCCCTGCAAGACGGTGAGTTCATCTACAAAGTTAAACTGCGTGGTACCAACTTCCCGTCCGACG
GTCCGGTTATGCAGAAAAAAACGATGGGTTGGGAAGCATCCACCGAACGTATGTACCCGGAGGACGGTGC
TCTGAAAGGTGAAATCAAAATGCGTCTGAAACTGAAAGACGGTGGTCACTACGACGCTGAAGTTAAAACC
ACCTACATGGCTAAAAAACCGGTTCAGCTGCCGGGTGCTTACAAAACCGACATCAAACTGGACATCACCT
CCCACAACGAGGACTACACCATCGTTGAACAGTACGAACGTGCTGAAGGTCGTCACTCCACCGGTGCTTA
ATAACGCTGATAGTGCTAGTGTAGATCGCTACTAGAGCCAGGCATCAAATAAAACGAAAGGCTCAGTCGA
AAGACTGGGCCTTTCGTTTTATCTGTTGTTTGTCGGTGAACGCTCTCTACTAGAGTCACACTGGCTCACC
TTCGGGTGGGCCTTTCTGCGTTTATAGAAGACACTGGACCCGGGAGTGAGAACCTCTACTTCCAAGGCTC
CATGGTGAGCAAGGGCGAGGAGCTGTTCACCGGGGTGGTGCCCATCCTGGTCGAGCTGGACGGCGACGTA
AACGGCCACAAGTTCAGCGTGTCCGGCGAGGGCGAGGGCGATGCCACCTACGGCAAGCTGACCCTGAAGC
TGATCTGCACCACCGGCAAGCTGCCCGTGCCCTGGCCCACCCTCGTGACCACCCTGGGCTACGGCCTGCA
GTGCTTCGCCCGCTACCCCGACCACATGAAGCAGCACGACTTCTTCAAGTCCGCCATGCCCGAAGGCTAC
GTCCAGGAGCGCACCATCTTCTTCAAGGACGACGGCAACTACAAGACCCGCGCCGAGGTGAAGTTCGAGG
GCGACACCCTGGTGAACCGCATCGAGCTGAAGGGCATCGACTTCAAGGAGGACGGCAACATCCTGGGGCA
CAAGCTGGAGTACAACTACAACAGCCACAACGTCTATATCACCGCCGACAAGCAGAAGAACGGCATCAAG
GCCAACTTCAAGATCCGCCACAACATCGAGGACGGCGGCGTGCAGCTCGCCGACCACTACCAGCAGAACA
CCCCCATCGGCGACGGCCCCGTGCTGCTGCCCGACAACCACTACCTGAGCTACCAGTCCGCCCTGAGCAA
AGACCCCAACGAGAAGCGCGATCACATGGTCCTGCTGGAGTTCGTGACCGCCGCCGGGATCACTCTCGGC
ATGGACGAGCTGTACAAGTAAGAGCTCATATGAAGATGAAGATGAAATATTTGGTGTGTCAAATAAATAG
CTTGTGTGCTTAAGTTTGTGTTTTTTTCTTGGCTTGTTGTGTTATGAATTTGTGGCTTTTTCTAATATTA
AATGAATGTAAGATCTCATTATAATGAATAAACAAATGTTTCTATAATCCATTGTGAATGTTTTGTTGGA
TCTCTTCTGCAGCATATAACTACTGTATGTGCTATGGTATGGACTATGGAATATGATTAAAGATAAGGAA
TTCAGATCGGCTGAGTGGCTCCTTCAACGTTGCGGTTCTGTCAGTTCCAAACGTAAAACGGCTTGTCCCG
CGTCATCGGCGGGGGTCATAACGTGACTCCCTTAATTCTCCGCTCATGATCAGATTGTCGTTTCCCGCCT
TCAGTTTAAACTATCAGTGTTTGACAGGATATATTGGCGGGTAAACTAAGTCGCTGTATGTGTTTGTTTG
AGATCTCATGTGAGCAAAAGGCCAGCAAAAGGCCAGGAACCGTAAAAAGGCCGCGTTGCTGGCGTTTTTC
CATAGGCTCCGCCCCCCTGACGAGCATCACAAAAATCGACGCTCAAGTCAGAGGTGGCGAAACCCGACAG
GACTATAAAGATACCAGGCGTTTCCCCCTGGAAGCTCCCTCGTGCGCTCTCCTGTTCCGACCCTGCCGCT
TACCGGATACCTGTCCGCCTTTCTCCCTTCGGGAAGCGTGGCGCTTTCTCATAGCTCACGCTGTAGGTAT
CTCAGTTCGGTGTAGGTCGTTCGCTCCAAGCTGGGCTGTGTGCACGAACCCCCCGTTCAGCCCGACCGCT
GCGCCTTATCCGGTAACTATCGTCTTGAGTCCAACCCGGTAAGACACGACTTATCGCCACTGGCAGCAGC
CACTGGTAACAGGATTAGCAGAGCGAGGTATGTAGGCGGTGCTACAGAGTTCTTGAAGTGGTGGCCTAAC
TACGGCTACACTAGAAGAACAGTATTTGGTATCTGCGCTCTGCTGAAGCCAGTTACCTTCGGAAGAAGAG
TTGGTAGCTCTTGATCCGGCAAACAAACCACCGCTGGTAGCGGTGGTTTTTTTGTTTGCAAGCAGCAGAT
TACGCGCAGAAAAAAAGGATCTCAAGAAGATCCTTTGATCTTTTCTACGGGGTCTGACGCTCAGTGGAAC
GAAAACTCACGTTAAGGGATTTTGGTCATGAGATTATCAAAAAGGATCTTCACCTAGATCCTTTTAAATT
AAAAATGAAGTTTTAAATCAATCTAAAGTATATATGTGTAACATTGGTCTAGTGATTAGAAAAACTCATC
GAGCATCAAATGAAACTGCAATTTATTCATATCAGGATTATCAATACCATATTTTTGAAAAAGCCGTTTC
TGTAATGAAGGAGAAAACTCACCGAGGCAGTTCCATAGGATGGCAAGATCCTGGTATCGGTCTGCGATTC
CGACTCGTCCAACATCAATACAACCTATTAATTTCCCCTCGTCAAAAATAAGGTTATCAAGTGAGAAATC
ACCATGAGTGACGACTGAATCCGGTGAGAATGGCAAAAGTTTATGCATTTCTTTCCAGACTTGTTCAACA
GGCCAGCCATTACGCTCGTCATCAAAATCACTCGCATCAACCAAACCGTTATTCATTCGTGATTGCGCCT
GAGCGAGACGAAATACGCGATCGCTGTTAAAAGGACAATTACAAACAGGAATCGAATGCAACCGGCGCAG
GAACACTGCCAGCGCATCAACAATATTTTCACCTGAATCAGGATATTCTTCTAATACCTGGAATGCTGTT
TTCCCTGGGATCGCAGTGGTGAGTAACCATGCATCATCAGGAGTACGGATAAAATGCTTGATGGTCGGAA
GAGGCATAAATTCCGTCAGCCAGTTTAGTCTGACCATCTCATCTGTAACATCATTGGCAACGCTACCTTT
GCCATGTTTCAGAAACAACTCTGGCGCATCGGGCTTCCCATACAATCGGTAGATTGTCGCACCTGATTGC
CCGACATTATCGCGAGCCCATTTATACCCATATAAATCAGCATCCATGTTGGAATTTAATCGCGGCCTTG
AGCAAGACGTTTCCCGTTGAATATGGCTCATAACACCCCTTGTATTACTGTTTATGTAAGCAGACAGTTT
TATTGTTCATGATGATATATTTTTATCTTGTGCAATGTAACATCAGAGATTTTGAGACACAACGTGGCTT
TGTTGAATAAATCGAACTTTTGCTGAGTTGAAGGATCAGATCACGCATCTTCCCGACAACGCAGACCGTT
CCGTGGCAAAGCAAAAGTTCAAAATCACCAACTGGTCCACCTACAACAA
Features (pLannotate 1.2.2; 21 found; start..end, strand, type, name):
     63..498     +  rep_origin     pSa ori: origin of replication from bacterial plasmid pSa
    625..647     +  misc_feature   LB T-DNA repeat: left border repeat from nopaline C58 T-DNA (truncated)
    655..831     -  polyA_signal   CaMV poly(A) signal: cauliflower mosaic virus polyadenylation signal
    881..1045    -  CDS            yokD (fragment): YOKD_BACSU - Experimental evidence at protein level: Swiss-Prot protein existence level 1. May contribute to antibiotic resistance. From Bacillus subtilis (strain 168).
   1066..2088    -  CDS            hph: KHYB_ECOLX - Experimental evidence at protein level: Swiss-Prot protein existence level 1. The aminoglycoside phosphotransferases achieve inactivation of their antibiotic substrates by phosphorylation. Only phosphorylates hygromycin and closely related compounds such as demethyl analogs and destomycin. From Escherichia coli.
   2108..2453    -  promoter       CaMV 35S promoter: strong constitutive promoter from cauliflower mosaic virus
   2110..2156    -  promoter       minimal CaMV 35S promoter: minimal 35S promoter from cauliflower mosaic virus
   3158..3245    +  CDS            lacI (fragment): lac repressor; lacI; The lac repressor binds to the lac operator to inhibit transcription in E. coli. This inhibition can be relieved by adding lactose or isopropyl-β-D-thiogalactopyranoside (IPTG).
   3258..3279    +  protein_bind   CAP binding site: CAP binding activates transcription in the presence of cAMP. E. coli catabolite activator protein
   3294..3324    +  promoter       lac promoter: promoter for the E. coli lac operon
   3332..3348    +  protein_bind   lac operator: The lac repressor binds to the lac operator to inhibit transcription in E. coli. This inhibition can be relieved by adding lactose or isopropyl-β-D-thiogalactopyranoside (IPTG). lac repressor encoded by lacI
   3384..4058    +  CDS            mRFP1: mRFP1 is a basic (constitutively fluorescent) red fluorescent protein published in 2002, derived from Discosoma sp.. It is reported to be a somewhat slowly-maturing monomer with low acid sensitivity.
   4106..4177    +  terminator     rrnB T1 terminator: transcription terminator T1 from the E. coli rrnB gene
   4193..4220    +  terminator     T7Te terminator: phage T7 early transcription terminator
   4272..4991    +  CDS            Venus: yellow fluorescent protein (YFP) with fast and efficient maturation (Nagai et al., 2002) mammalian codon-optimized
   4999..5247    +  terminator     HSP terminator: efficient transcription terminator from the Arabidopsis thaliana heat shock protein 18.2 gene (Nagaya et al., 2010)
   5258..5288    -  promoter       NOS promoter (fragment): nopaline synthase promoter
   5412..5436    +  misc_feature   RB T-DNA repeat: right border repeat from nopaline C58 T-DNA
   5527..6115    -  rep_origin     ori: high-copy-number ColE1/pMB1/pBR322/pUC origin of replication
   6286..7101    -  CDS            KanR: aminoglycoside phosphotransferase; aph(3')-Ia; confers resistance to kanamycin in bacteria or G418 (Geneticin®) in eukaryotes
   7286..58      +  CDS            TRA2_ECOLX (fragment) (across the origin): Protein predicted: Swiss-Prot protein existence level 4. Required for transposition of transposon Tn903. From Escherichia coli.
