[The description below was written by a language model from this plasmid's Addgene catalogue record and pLannotate feature annotations shown in this document.]
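Description:
pG20_TEV_mVenus_Hyg is an empty plant expression backbone of 7,329 bp built on the pGreen2.0 binary vector, designed for producing proteins carrying a C-terminal TEV-mVenus tag in transgenic plants. It is maintained in E. coli at high copy through a ColE1/pUC-type origin with kanamycin resistance (aph(3')-Ia). It also carries the pSa origin, which in pGreen-type vectors supports replication in Agrobacterium, generally with replication functions supplied by a helper plasmid. Nopaline-type left and right T-DNA border repeats delimit the region transferred into the plant genome.

Within the T-DNA, near the left border, a CaMV 35S promoter drives the hph hygromycin phosphotransferase gene, terminated by the CaMV poly(A) signal, giving hygromycin selection of transgenic seedlings. The expression position holds a bacterial placeholder cassette in which the lac promoter and operator drive mRFP1, followed by the rrnB T1 and T7Te terminators. Such a cassette typically serves as a visual red-colony dropout marker that is replaced when a gene of interest is cloned, although the record does not state the cloning method. Immediately downstream lies the Venus coding sequence followed by the Arabidopsis HSP18.2 terminator, so an inserted open reading frame would be fused to the yellow fluorescent protein. The TEV protease site named in the catalogue entry is not annotated separately but presumably sits in the short gap just upstream of Venus.

The feature table does not annotate a plant promoter for the gene of interest. About 700 bp between the 35S promoter and the lac elements is unannotated, so the promoter cannot be stated from the record. The associated work concerns purification of proteins from plants by capture on a GFP-binding matrix and release by protease cleavage, which matches the cleavable fluorescent tag design.
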