Addgene plasmid #240651: pG20_TEV_mVenus_Hyg
Purpose: (Empty Backbone) Expression plasmid for TEV-mVenus-tagged proteins with Hygromycin transgenic seed selection
Depositing lab: Hans-Henning Kunz. Depositing organization: Ludwig-Maximilians-Universitaet Muenchen (LMU). Publication: Catch & Release-rapid cost-effective protein purification from plants using a DIY GFP-Trap-protease approach. Schwartz S, Engstler C, Muhlbauer S, Windenbach E, Wunder T, Kunz HH, Brandt B. Plant J. 2025 Nov;124(3):e70544. doi: 10.1111/tpj.70544. PubMed 41222448.
Backbone
  Vector backbone: pGreen2.0
  Backbone size (bp): 7329
  Vector type: Plant Expression
  Selectable markers: Hygromycin
  Tag / fusion protein: TEV-mVenus (C terminal on backbone)
Growth in bacteria
  Bacterial resistance: Kanamycin, 50 μg/mL
  Growth temperature: 37°C
  Growth strain: DH5alpha
  Copy number: High Copy
Gene/Insert
  Gene/Insert name: None
  Tag / fusion protein: TEV-mVenus (C terminal on backbone)
Terms and licenses: Academic/Nonprofit Terms; Industry Terms: Not Available to Industry
How to cite: pG20_TEV_mVenus_Hyg was a gift from Hans-Henning Kunz (Addgene plasmid # 240651 ; http://n2t.net/addgene:240651 ; RRID:Addgene_240651)
